Addgene plasmid #114273: Col2.3deltaTK
Purpose: Conditional ablation of mature bone cells via ganciclovir exposure of cells expressing a truncated thymidine kinase.
Depositing lab: David Rowe. Depositing organization: University of Connecticut Health Center. Publication: Conditional ablation of the osteoblast lineage in Col2.3deltatk transgenic mice. Visnjic D, Kalajzic I, Gronowicz G, Aguila HL, Clark SH, Lichtler AC, Rowe DW. J Bone Miner Res. 2001 Dec;16(12):2222-31. doi: 10.1359/jbmr.2001.16.12.2222. PubMed 11760835.
Backbone
  Vector backbone: pBR327
  Backbone size w/o insert (bp): 1850
  Total vector size (bp): 5700
  Modifications to backbone: Tet resistance gene deleted.
  Vector type: Mammalian Expression
Growth in bacteria
  Bacterial resistance: Ampicillin, 100 μg/mL
  Growth temperature: 37°C
  Growth strain: DH5alpha
  Copy number: High Copy
Gene/Insert
  Gene/Insert name: Col2.3 promoter + deltaTK + BGH polyA
  Species: R. norvegicus (rat), B. taurus (bovine); Herpes simplex virus
  Insert size (bp): 3775
  Promoter: 2.3 kb rat type 1 collagen
  Cloning method: Restriction Enzyme; 5′ cloning site BamH1 (not destroyed); 3′ cloning site BamH1 (not destroyed)
  Sequencing primers: 5′ rColprom-121F; 3′ bGHpA-95R
Resource information
  A portion of this plasmid was derived from a plasmid made by: Delta TK gene was a gift from Dr. David Klatzmann, Laboratoire de Biologie et The´rapeutique des Pathologies Immunitaires, Centre National de la Recherche Scientifique ERS 107, Hoˆpital de la Pitie´-Salpeˆtrie`re, 75651 Paris Cedex 13, France
Terms and licenses: Academic/Nonprofit Terms; Industry Terms: Not Available to Industry
How to cite: Col2.3deltaTK was a gift from David Rowe (Addgene plasmid # 114273 ; http://n2t.net/addgene:114273 ; RRID:Addgene_114273)
