[The description below was written by a language model from this plasmid's Addgene catalogue record and pLannotate feature annotations shown in this document.]
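Description:
Col2.3deltaTK is a mammalian expression and transgene construct built on a pBR327 backbone from which the tetracycline resistance gene has been deleted; only a short fragment of the tet promoter remains in the annotated sequence. The plasmid is maintained in E. coli through a high-copy ColE1/pMB1-type origin and selected with ampicillin via the bla (β-lactamase) gene under its own promoter. The catalogue lists a total size of about 5.7 kb, consistent with the roughly 5.65 kb sequenced record.

The payload is an approximately 3.8 kb cassette flanked by retained BamHI sites. It consists of a 2.3 kb fragment of the rat type I collagen promoter driving ΔTK, a truncated herpes simplex virus thymidine kinase, followed by a residual fragment of the HSV TK polyadenylation signal and the complete bovine growth hormone poly(A) signal for transcript termination. The automated feature table does not annotate the collagen promoter, but the unannotated region upstream of the ΔTK coding sequence matches the position and length expected for it. The 2.3 kb collagen fragment restricts expression to the osteoblast lineage and mature bone cells. Thymidine kinase phosphorylates nucleoside analogs such as ganciclovir into toxic products, so only the expressing cells become drug-sensitive. The construct is therefore used for conditional ablation of bone-forming cells: the associated work describes transgenic mice carrying this cassette, in which ganciclovir exposure eliminates osteoblast-lineage cells at a time chosen by the investigator. This allows study of bone formation, turnover and recovery after the drug is withdrawn.
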