Features (pLannotate 1.2.2; 7 found; start..end, strand, type, name):
   2434..3429    +  CDS            ΔTK: truncated herpes simplex virus thymidine kinase (Salomon et al., 1995) confers sensitivity to nucleoside analogs such as acyclovir or ganciclovir
   3471..3504    +  polyA_signal   HSV TK poly(A) signal (fragment): herpes simplex virus thymidine kinase polyadenylation signal (Cole and Stacy, 1985)
   3527..3751    +  polyA_signal   bGH poly(A) signal: bovine growth hormone polyadenylation signal
   3759..3782    -  promoter       tet promoter (fragment): E. coli promoter for tetracycline efflux protein gene
   3899..4003    +  promoter       AmpR promoter: bla
   4004..4864    +  CDS            AmpR: β-lactamase; bla; confers resistance to ampicillin, carbenicillin, and related antibiotics
   5035..5623    +  rep_origin     ori: high-copy-number ColE1/pMB1/pBR322/pUC origin of replication
>Addgene plasmid #114273 | Col2.3deltaTK | addgene full sequence | sequence record 220087 | Addgene NGS Result
ATCGATAAGCTTGGAACCCACTGCCCACAACTCCTGGGGCAAAAACCTGGAGTCAGACATGGGGTGAAGG
CTGTCACACGGCACAGACACGTCAAGCACCCCCCCCAATTCTAGTAGTCTCCTAGCCTCCACCAGAACCC
CAGACCCTTGATGTGGCAGTCACCAGTCCACACCTGTTAGGCTCTTGTCTCTTCTTCCAGATGAGCCTGG
GGGGCGGGGGGGTGCTAGATCAGGAGCAGGGAAAAGTAGCTTTGGATAAGTGCTTTTCCCAATACAAAAC
CCAACAAAGAGTGGGCAGATCACACTGTGTAGTGCTTCGTGGAACCCTACCCTAGACAACTGCCTTGAAC
ACCTATTCCCTCTGATGTACACCATCCCCGTCCACTGTTAGGGAGTGGGCATCCTTTGGAACTGACCACT
GTGGAAGGCAGGACTTTACTGAGTTCCGGAACTACCATCTCAGCTTCTCAGCCCCAGCCTTACCCTACAG
GCACTGGCATAGGCGGGGGCAGATCCTGGGCCACAAGTCACTGCCACATGGTTGGGATAATTGATGAAGT
CCTGTCCTTCCATTGCTGTCTCCAGTTCTGCTTCTCTGGAAACTCTATATTTTTCCCTTTAATTATAGCC
TCTGCAGTCTCCCTCTGCCACCCCACCCGCACCGCTTAGCCTAACTGCCCACGGCCAGCGACGTGGCTCC
CTCCCCTTCTGCTCCCTTGGTCTTTTTTATTTTTTTTTCTTTGCCTTCGTTGCACAAAACTAGCTCAGGG
AGGGCGTGAAGGGGGGGGGAGCAATGGAATCTTGGATGGTTTGGAGGAGGCGGGACTCCTTGCTTCCACG
TTTACAGCTCTGAAGACGGCTGTGGGGGAAGTGATACAGGACGTCTATGGGCCCTGAGAGGAGACCCCTA
TGCTTCCCTGCCACCCACACAGTTTAACAAAATGAAGTTCCTAAGTAGAGTGGGGGTCAGGCAGAGCACC
TTTGCAGGGTTGATGGGAGCCCAGGGAAAGAAAGGACACTGTCTTTTAGGGACACATTTAAATATAAGCC
ACTTTTCTTGGGGGACGACAAATGACCCTTTCCTGATTGCAGAGGTGGGGAACAATGGCTGAGATTTTCA
GCAAAGAAGCGAGGACATGAGGAGTAGCCTTCAAATAAAGTCACTCAGCTACCAAAAACAAGTTTCTGCC
ACACACCGAGTTCACCTAGGTGTCCCCAGACCAGATCCAAGTACAGTAAGGAAAGCAGGTTCTCTACAGA
GAGAACACGGCTCTATGGCCAATGCCTTCTACCTGCTCTTTCTGGATTGATACTGCTACCTAAGAGGGCC
TCTAACCAATTCCTGGCTGTAGCCACAGCTGACACAAGACCTTTTTCTAAGACATCCCTGGTCACAGGCC
TCCTGTAGCAAATTCCAGCCCTGGGATGGAGGTGGTCAGGAAAGAGTTTATACAAGAAGACCCAGGCCAC
AGCTTTAAGGACTCAGAAACCCCCCTGCCCACACGGCTGCCCATCATAACGCAGAAGGTTTCTTCTGGAA
GGACAAGGATGTCAAACTTCTCCCCAAGCCTAATCCTCAGAGATGTCTCCCTCTGTTACACCTGGGGCTG
GAGAAAGGTGGGTCTTTCATGGAGCCACATTCATGGCAGAACAGATAGCCACCCCACTCCTTTCAAACAA
CCACATATCTGACTCTTAGTATCTGTGAAGAGATGTCTAATTTGTTCCCAAATATTCCTACCCTGCATAC
CTGGGCCCACACCATGAGGTATTCTCCTCCCTCTAACAGTCACATCTGCTTAGCTGCCTGGTTCTTCGGA
TTTGGAGAGATGCTTGCCTAACTTATTCTTCCTTAGGTCTTCCCAAGGATGCCAGAAAGACTATGAGACA
TGGCCAAGAGGACCTTTTCCCAATTGTGCCTGACACTGAACCCTTTGTAATGTTCCCCAACTCAGATTCC
CAATTCTACATCCTTCTGATTTGAGGTCCCAGAAGGAAAGTGCAAGGGGCATCCCCTACCCACAATCAGT
ATATCGAGGGCCCAGCCACACTCAGTGATAGCACCTCTGGCCCATGTAGATCTGGGGGACAAGGGTGGCA
GAATTGCAAAGGGGGGAGGGGGCTGGGTGGACTCCTTTCCCTTCCTTTCCCTCCTCCCCCCTCTTCGTTC
CAAATTGGGGGCCGGGCCAGGCAGTTCTGATTGGCTGGGGGCCGGGCTGCTGGCTCCCCCTCTCCAAGAG
GCAGGGTTCCTCCCAGCCCTCCTCCATCAGGATGGTATAAAAGGGGCCCAGGCCAGTCGTCGGAGCAGAC
GGGAGTTTCACCTCCGGACGGAGCAGGAGGCACACGGAGTGAGGCCACGCATGAGCCGAAGCTAACCCCC
CACCCCAGCCGCAAAGAGTCTACATGTCTAGGGTCTAGAGGATCCGCGAGCTTATGCCCACGCTACTGCG
CGTTTATATAGACGGTCCTCACGGGATGGGGAAAACCACCACCACGCAACTGCTGGTGGCCCTGGGTTCG
CGCGACGATATCGTCTACGTACCCGAGCCGATGACTTACTGGCAGGTGCTGGGGGCTTCCGAGACAATCG
CGAACATCTACACCACACAACACCGCCTCGACCAGGGTGAGATATCGGCCGGGGACGCGGCGGTGGTAAT
GACAAGCGCCCAGATAACAATGGGCATGCCTTATGCCGTGACCGACGCCGTTCTGGCTCCTCATATCGGG
GGGGAGGCTGGGAGCTCACATGCCCCGCCCCCGGCCCTCACCCTCATCTTCGACCGCCATCCCATCGCCG
CCCTCCTGTGCTACCCGGCCGCGCGATACCTTATGGGCAGCATGACCCCCCAGGCCGTGCTGGCGTTCGT
GGCCCTCATCCCGCCGACCTTGCCCGGCACAAACATCGTGTTGGGGGCCCTTCCGGAGGACAGACACATC
GACCGCCTGGCCAAACGCCAGCGCCCCGGCGAGCGGCTTGACCTGGCTATGCTGGCCGCGATTCGCCGCG
TTTACGGGCTGCTTGCCAATACGGTGCGGTATCTGCAGGGCGGCGGGTCGTGGCGGGAGGATTGGGGACA
GCTTTCGGGGACGGCCGTGCCGCCCCAGGGTGCCGAGCCCCAGAGCAACGCGGGCCCACGACCCCATATC
GGGGACACGTTATTTACCCTGTTTCGGGCCCCCGAGTTGCTGGCCCCCAACGGCGACCTGTACAACGTGT
TTGCCTGGGCCTTGGACGTCTTGGCCAAACGCCTCCGTCCCATGCACGTCTTTATCCTGGATTACGACCA
ATCGCCCGCCGGCTGCCGGGACGCCCTGCTGCAACTTACCTCCGGGATGGTCCAGACCCACGTCACCACC
CCCGGCTCCATACCGACGATCTGCGACCTGGCGCGCACGTTTGCCCGGGAGATGGGGGAGGCTAACTGAA
ACACGGAAGGAGACAATACCGGAAGGAACCCGCGCTATGACGGCAATAAAAGGACAGAATAAAACGCACG
GGTGGATCCCCGGGCGAGCTCGAATTCTGTGCCTTCTAGTTGCCAGCCATCTGTTGTTTGCCCCTCCCCC
GTGCCTTCCTTGACCCTGGAAGGTGCCACTCCCACTGTCCTTTCCTAATAAAATGAGGAAATTGCATCGC
ATTGTCTGAGTAGGTGTCATTCTATTCTGGGGGGTGGGGTGGGGCAGGACAGCAAGGGGGAGGATTGGGA
AGACAATAGCAGGCATGCTGGGGATGCGGTGGGCTCTATGGAATTCCGAGCTTATCGATGATAAGCTGTC
AAACATGAGAATTAATTCTTGAAGACGAAAGGGCCTCGTGATACGCCTATTTTTATAGGTTAATGTCATG
ATAATAATGGTTTCTTAGACGTCAGGTGGCACTTTTCGGGGAAATGTGCGCGGAACCCCTATTTGTTTAT
TTTTCTAAATACATTCAAATATGTATCCGCTCATGAGACAATAACCCTGATAAATGCTTCAATAATATTG
AAAAAGGAAGAGTATGAGTATTCAACATTTCCGTGTCGCCCTTATTCCCTTTTTTGCGGCATTTTGCCTT
CCTGTTTTTGCTCACCCAGAAACGCTGGTGAAAGTAAAAGATGCTGAAGATCAGTTGGGTGCACGAGTGG
GTTACATCGAACTGGATCTCAACAGCGGTAAGATCCTTGAGAGTTTTCGCCCCGAAGAACGTTTTCCAAT
GATGAGCACTTTTAAAGTTCTGCTATGTGGCGCGGTATTATCCCGTGTTGACGCCGGGCAAGAGCAACTC
GGTCGCCGCATACACTATTCTCAGAATGACTTGGTTGAGTACTCACCAGTCACAGAAAAGCATCTTACGG
ATGGCATGACAGTAAGAGAATTATGCAGTGCTGCCATAACCATGAGTGATAACACTGCGGCCAACTTACT
TCTGACAACGATCGGAGGACCGAAGGAGCTAACCGCTTTTTTGCACAACATGGGGGATCATGTAACTCGC
CTTGATCGTTGGGAACCGGAGCTGAATGAAGCCATACCAAACGACGAGCGTGACACCACGATGCCTGCAG
CAATGGCAACAACGTTGCGCAAACTATTAACTGGCGAACTACTTACTCTAGCTTCCCGGCAACAATTAAT
AGACTGGATGGAGGCGGATAAAGTTGCAGGACCACTTCTGCGCTCGGCCCTTCCGGCTGGCTGGTTTATT
GCTGATAAATCTGGAGCCGGTGAGCGTGGGTCTCGCGGTATCATTGCAGCACTGGGGCCAGATGGTAAGC
CCTCCCGTATCGTAGTTATCTACACGACGGGGAGTCAGGCAACTATGGATGAACGAAATAGACAGATCGC
TGAGATAGGTGCCTCACTGATTAAGCATTGGTAACTGTCAGACCAAGTTTACTCATATATACTTTAGATT
GATTTAAAACTTCATTTTTAATTTAAAAGGATCTAGGTGAAGATCCTTTTTGATAATCTCATGACCAAAA
TCCCTTAACGTGAGTTTTCGTTCCACTGAGCGTCAGACCCCGTAGAAAAGATCAAAGGATCTTCTTGAGA
TCCTTTTTTTCTGCGCGTAATCTGCTGCTTGCAAACAAAAAAACCACCGCTACCAGCGGTGGTTTGTTTG
CCGGATCAAGAGCTACCAACTCTTTTTCCGAAGGTAACTGGCTTCAGCAGAGCGCAGATACCAAATACTG
TCCTTCTAGTGTAGCCGTAGTTAGGCCACCACTTCAAGAACTCTGTAGCACCGCCTACATACCTCGCTCT
GCTAATCCTGTTACCAGTGGCTGCTGCCAGTGGCGATAAGTCGTGTCTTACCGGGTTGGACTCAAGACGA
TAGTTACCGGATAAGGCGCAGCGGTCGGGCTGAACGGGGGGTTCGTGCACACAGCCCAGCTTGGAGCGAA
CGACCTACACCGAACTGAGATACCTACAGCGTGAGCTATGAGAAAGCGCCACGCTTCCCGAAGGGAGAAA
GGCGGACAGGTATCCGGTAAGCGGCAGGGTCGGAACAGGAGAGCGCACGAGGGAGCTTCCAGGGGGAAAC
GCCTGGTATCTTTATAGTCCTGTCGGGTTTCGCCACCTCTGACTTGAGCGTCGATTTTTGTGATGCTCGT
CAGGGGGGCGGAGCCTATGGAAAAACGCCAGCAACGCGGCCCGAAGCTAGCTT
