>Addgene plasmid #114273 | Col2.3deltaTK | depositor partial sequence | sequence record 215742 | Entire insert (promoter, enzyme cDNA and polyA) covered plus flanking multiple cloning sites. Vector backbone omitted.
ATCGATAAGCTTGGAACCCACTGCCCACAACTCCTGGGGCAAAAACCTGGAGTCAGACATGGGGTGAAGG
CTGTCACACGGCACAGACACGTCAAGCACCCCCCCCCAATTCTAGTAGTCTCCTAGCCTCCACCAGAACC
CCAGACCCTTGATGTGGCAGTCACCAGTCCACACCTGTTAGGCTCTTGTCTCTTCTTCCAGATGAGCCTG
GGGGGCGGGGGGGGTGCTAGATCAGGAGCAGGGAAAAGTAGCTTTGGATAAGTGCTTTTCCCAATACAAA
ACCCAACAAAGAGTGGGCAGATCACACTGTGTAGTGCTTCGTGGAACCCTACCCTAGACAACTGCCTTGA
ACACCTATTCCCTCTGATGTACACCATCCCCGTCCACTGTTAGGGAGTGGGCATCCTTTGGAACTGACCA
CTGTGGAAGGCAGGACTTTACTGAGTTCCGGAACTACCATCTCAGCTTCTCAGCCCCAGCCTTACCCTAC
AGGCACTGGCATAGGCGGGGGCAGATCCTGGGCCACAAGTCACTGCCACATGGTTGGGATAATTGATGAA
GTCCTGTCCTTCCATTGCTGTCTCCAGTTCTGCTTCTCTGGAAACTCTATATTTTTCCCTTTAATTATAG
CCTCTGCAGTCTCCCTCTGCCACCCCACCCGCACCGCTTAGCCTAACTGCCCACGGCCAGCGACGTGGCT
CCCTCCCCTTCTGCTCCCTTGGTCTTTTTTATTTTTTTTTCTTTGCCTTCGTTGCACAAAACTAGCTCAG
GGAGGGCGTGAAGGGGGGGGGAGCAATGGAATCTTGGATGGTTTGGAGGAGGCGGGACTCCTTGCTTCCA
CGTTTACAGCTCTGAAGACGGCTGTGGGGGAAGTGATACAGGACGTCTATGGGCCCTGAGAGGAGACCCC
TATGCTTCCCTGCCACCCACACAGTTTAACAAAATGAAGTTCCTAAGTAGAGTGGGGGTCAGGCAGAGCA
CCTTTGCAGGGTTGATGGGAGCCCAGGGAAAGAAAGGACACTGTCTTTTAGGGACACATTTAAATATAAG
CCACTTTTCTTGGGGGACGACAAATGACCCTTTCCTGATTGCAGAGGTGGGGAACAATGGCTGAGATTTT
CAGCAAAGAAGCGAGGACATGAGGAGTAGCCTTCAAATAAAGTCACTCAGCTACCAAAAACAAGTTTCTG
CCACACACCGAGTTCACCTAGGTGTCCCCAGACCAGATCCAAGTACAGTAAGGAAAGCAGGTTCTCTACA
GAGAGAACACGGCTCTATGGCCAATGCCTTCTACCTGCTCTTTCTGGATTGATACTGCTACCTAAGAGGG
CCTCTAACCAATTCCTGGCTGTAGCCACAGCTGACACAAGACCTTTTTCTAAGACATCCCTGGTCACAGG
CCTCCTGTAGCAAATTCCAGCCCTGGGATGGAGGTGGTCAGGAAAGAGTTTATACAAGAAGACCCAGGCC
ACAGCTTTAAGGACTCAGAAACCCCCCTGCCCACACGGCTGCCCATCATAACGCAGAAGGTTTCTTCTGG
AAGGACAAGGATGTCAAACTTCTCCCCAAGCCTAATCCTCAGAGATGTCTCCCTCTGTTACACCTGGGGC
TGGAGAAAGGTGGGTCTTTCATGGAGCCACATTCATGGCAGAACAGATAGCCACCCCACTCCTTTCAAAC
AACCACATATCTGACTCTTAGTATCTGTGAAGAGATGTCTAATTTGTTCCCAAATAGTCCTACCCTGCAT
ACCTGGGCCCACACCATGAGGTATTCTCCTCCCTCTAACAGTCACATCTGCTTAGCTGCCTGGTTCTTCG
GATTTGGAGAGATGCTTGCCTAACTTATTCTTCCTTAGGTCTTCCCAAGGATGCCAGAAAGACTATGAGA
CATGGCCAAGAGGACCTTTTCCCAATTGTGCCTGACACTGAACCCTTTGTAATGTTCCCCAACTCAGATT
CCCAATTCTACATCCTTCTGATTTGAGGTCCCAGAAGGAAAGTGCAAGGGGCATCCCCTACCCACAATCA
GTATATCGAGGGCCCAGCCACACTCAGTGATAGCACCTCTGGCCCATGTAGATCTGGGGGACAAGGGTGG
CAGAATTGCAAAGGGGGGAGGGGGCTGGGTGGACTCCTTTCCCTTCCTTTCCCTCCTCCCCCCTCTTCGT
TCCAAATTGGGGGCCGGGCCAGGCAGTTCTGATTGGCTGGGGGCCGGGCTGCTGGCTCCCCCTCTCCAAG
AGGCAGGGTTCCTCCCAGCCCGCCCTCCTCCATCAGGATGGTATAAAAGGGGCCCAGGCCAGTCGTCGGA
GCAGACGGGAGTTTCACCTCCGGACGGAGCAGGAGGCACACGGAGTGAGGCCACGCATGAGCCGAAGCTA
ACCCCCCACCCCAGCCGCAAAGAGTCTACATGTCTAGGGTCTAGAGGATCCGCGAGCTTATGCCCACGCT
ACTGCGCGTTTATATAGACGGTCCTCACGGGATGGGGAAAACCACCACCACGCAACTGCTGGTGGCCCTG
GGTTCGCGCGACGATATCGTCTACGTACCCGAGCCGATGACTTACTGGCAGGTGCTGGGGGCTTCCGAGA
CAATCGCGAACATCTACACCACACAACACCGCCTCGACCAGGGTGAGATATCGGCCGGGGACGCGGCGGT
GGTAATGACAAGCGCCCAGATAACAATGGGCATGCCTTATGCCGTGACCGACGCCGTTCTGGCTCCTCAT
ATCGGGGGGGAGGCTGGGAGCTCACATGCCCCGCCCCCGGCCCTCACCCTCATCTTCGACCGCCATCCCA
TCGCCGCCCTCCTGTGCTACCCGGCCGCGCGATACCTTATGGGCAGCATGACCCCCCAGGCCGTGCTGGC
GTTCGTGGCCCTCATCCCGCCGACCTTGCCCGGCACAAACATCGTGTTGGGGGCCCTTCCGGAGGACAGA
CACATCGACCGCCTGGCCAAACGCCAGCGCCCCGGCGAGCGGCTTGACCTGGCTATGCTGGCCGCGATTC
GCCGCGTTTACGGGCTGCTTGCCAATACGGTGCGGTATCTGCAGGGCGGCGGGTCGTGGCGGGAGGATTG
GGGACAGCTTTCGGGGACGGCCGTGCCGCCCCAGGGTGCCGAGCCCCAGAGCAACGCGGGCCCACGACCC
CATATCGGGGACACGTTATTTACCCTGTTTCGGGCCCCCGAGTTGCTGGCCCCCAACGGCGACCTGTACA
ACGTGTTTGCCTGGGCCTTGGACGTCTTGGCCAAACGCCTCCGTCCCATGCACGTCTTTATCCTGGATTA
CGACCAATCGCCCGCCGGCTGCCGGGACGCCCTGCTGCAACTTACCTCCGGGATGGTCCAGACCCACGTC
ACCACCCCCGGCTCCATACCGACGATCTGCGACCTGGCGCGCACGTTTGCCCGGGAGATGGGGGAGGCTA
ACTGAAACACGGAAGGAGACAATACCGGAAGGAACCCGCGCTATGACGGCAATAAAAGGACAGAATAAAA
CGCACGGGTGGATCCCCGGGCGAGCTCGAATTCTGTGCCTTCTAGTTGCCAGCCATCTGTTGTTTGCCCC
TCCCCCGTGCCTTCCTTGACCCTGGAAGGTGCCACTCCCACTGTCCTTTCCTAATAAAATGAGGAAATTG
CATCGCATTGTCTGAGTAGGTGTCATTCTATTCTGGGGGGTGGGGTGGGGCAGGACAGCAAGGGGGAGGA
TTGGGAAGACAATAGCAGGCATGCTGGGGATGCGGTGGGCTCTATGGAATTCCGAGCTTATCGAT
